>Addgene plasmid #142339 | TFORF2614 | addgene full sequence | sequence record 391442 | Addgene NGS Result
TTAATGTAGTCTTATGCAATACTCTTGTAGTCTTGCAACATGGTAACGATGAGTTAGCAACATGCCTTAC
AAGGAGAGAAAAAGCACCGTGCATGCCGATTGGTGGAAGTAAGGTGGTACGATCGTGCCTTATTAGGAAG
GCAACAGACGGGTCTGACATGGATTGGACGAACCACTGAATTGCCGCATTGCAGAGATATTGTATTTAAG
TGCCTAGCTCGATACATAAACGGGTCTCTCTGGTTAGACCAGATCTGAGCCTGGGAGCTCTCTGGCTAAC
TAGGGAACCCACTGCTTAAGCCTCAATAAAGCTTGCCTTGAGTGCTTCAAGTAGTGTGTGCCCGTCTGTT
GTGTGACTCTGGTAACTAGAGATCCCTCAGACCCTTTTAGTCAGTGTGGAAAATCTCTAGCAGTGGCGCC
CGAACAGGGACTTGAAAGCGAAAGGGAAACCAGAGGAGCTCTCTCGACGCAGGACTCGGCTTGCTGAAGC
GCGCACGGCAAGAGGCGAGGGGCGGCGACTGGTGAGTACGCCAAAAATTTTGACTAGCGGAGGCTAGAAG
GAGAGAGATGGGTGCGAGAGCGTCAGTATTAAGCGGGGGAGAATTAGATCGCGATGGGAAAAAATTCGGT
TAAGGCCAGGGGGAAAGAAAAAATATAAATTAAAACATATAGTATGGGCAAGCAGGGAGCTAGAACGATT
CGCAGTTAATCCTGGCCTGTTAGAAACATCAGAAGGCTGTAGACAAATACTGGGACAGCTACAACCATCC
CTTCAGACAGGATCAGAAGAACTTAGATCATTATATAATACAGTAGCAACCCTCTATTGTGTGCATCAAA
GGATAGAGATAAAAGACACCAAGGAAGCTTTAGACAAGATAGAGGAAGAGCAAAACAAAAGTAAGACCAC
CGCACAGCAAGCGGCCGCTGATCTTCAGACCTGGAGGAGGAGATATGAGGGACAATTGGAGAAGTGAATT
ATATAAATATAAAGTAGTAAAAATTGAACCATTAGGAGTAGCACCCACCAAGGCAAAGAGAAGAGTGGTG
CAGAGAGAAAAAAGAGCAGTGGGAATAGGAGCTTTGTTCCTTGGGTTCTTGGGAGCAGCAGGAAGCACTA
TGGGCGCAGCGTCAATGACGCTGACGGTACAGGCCAGACAATTATTGTCTGGTATAGTGCAGCAGCAGAA
CAATTTGCTGAGGGCTATTGAGGCGCAACAGCATCTGTTGCAACTCACAGTCTGGGGCATCAAGCAGCTC
CAGGCAAGAATCCTGGCTGTGGAAAGATACCTAAAGGATCAACAGCTCCTGGGGATTTGGGGTTGCTCTG
GAAAACTCATTTGCACCACTGCTGTGCCTTGGAATGCTAGTTGGAGTAATAAATCTCTGGAACAGATTTG
GAATCACACGACCTGGATGGAGTGGGACAGAGAAATTAACAATTACACAAGCTTAATACACTCCTTAATT
GAAGAATCGCAAAACCAGCAAGAAAAGAATGAACAAGAATTATTGGAATTAGATAAATGGGCAAGTTTGT
GGAATTGGTTTAACATAACAAATTGGCTGTGGTATATAAAATTATTCATAATGATAGTAGGAGGCTTGGT
AGGTTTAAGAATAGTTTTTGCTGTACTTTCTATAGTGAATAGAGTTAGGCAGGGATATTCACCATTATCG
TTTCAGACCCACCTCCCAACCCCGAGGGGACCCATGCATTGCATCTCAATTAGTCAGCAACCAGGTGTGG
AAAGTCCCCAGGCTCCCCAGCAGGCAGAAGTATGCAAAGCATGCGTCTCAATTAGTCAGCAACCATAGTC
CCGCCCCTAACTCCGCCCATCCCGCCCCTAACTCCGCCCAGTTCCGCCCATTCTCCGCCCCATGGCTGAC
TAATTTTTTTTATTTATGCAGAGGCCGAGGCCGCCTCGGCCTCTGAGCTATTCCAGAAGTAGTGAGGAGG
CTTTTTTGGAGGCCTAGGCTTTTGCAAAAAGCTTTCTAGAGGTACCACCGGAGCTTACCATGACCGAGTA
CAAGCCCACGGTGCGCCTCGCCACCCGCGACGACGTCCCCAGGGCCGTACGCACCCTCGCCGCCGCGTTC
GCCGACTACCCCGCCACGCGCCACACCGTCGATCCGGACCGCCACATCGAGCGGGTCACCGAGCTGCAAG
AACTCTTCCTCACGCGCGTCGGGCTCGACATCGGCAAGGTGTGGGTCGCGGACGACGGCGCCGCCGTGGC
GGTCTGGACCACGCCGGAGAGCGTCGAAGCGGGGGCGGTGTTCGCCGAGATCGGCCCGCGCATGGCCGAG
TTGAGCGGTTCCCGGCTGGCCGCGCAGCAACAGATGGAAGGCCTCCTGGCGCCGCACCGGCCCAAGGAGC
CCGCGTGGTTCCTGGCCACCGTCGGCGTCTCGCCCGACCACCAGGGCAAGGGTCTGGGCAGCGCCGTCGT
GCTCCCCGGAGTGGAGGCGGCCGAGCGCGCCGGGGTGCCCGCCTTCCTGGAGACCTCCGCGCCCCGCAAC
CTCCCCTTCTACGAGCGGCTCGGCTTCACCGTCACCGCCGACGTCGAGGTGCCCGAAGGACCGCGCACCT
GGTGCATGACCCGCAAGCCCGGTGCCAGTTAACGAATTCTAGATCTTGAGACAAATGGCAGTATTCATCC
ACAATTTTAAAAGAAAAGGGGGGATTGGGGGGTACAGTGCAGGGGAAAGAATAGTAGACATAATAGCAAC
AGACATACAAACTAAAGAATTACAAAAACAAATTACAAAAATTCAAAATTTTCGGGTTTATTACAGGGAC
AGCAGAGATCCACTTTGGCGCCGGCTCGAGGCCTGCAGGTGCAAAGATGGATAAAGTTTTAAACAGAGAG
GAATCTTTGCAGCTAATGGACCTTCTAGGTCTTGAAAGGAGTGGGAATTGGCTCCGGTGCCCGTCAGTGG
GCAGAGCGCACATCGCCCACAGTCCCCGAGAAGTTGGGGGGAGGGGTCGGCAATTGAACCGGTGCCTAGA
GAAGGTGGCGCGGGGTAAACTGGGAAAGTGATGTCGTGTACTGGCTCCGCCTTTTTCCCGAGGGTGGGGG
AGAACCGTATATAAGTGCAGTAGTCGCCGTGAACGTTCTTTTTCGCAACGGGTTTGCCGCCAGAACACAG
GTAAGTGCCGTGTGTGGTTCCCGCGGGCCTGGCCTCTTTACGGGTTATGGCCCTTGCGTGCCTTGAATTA
CTTCCACCTGGCTGCAGTACGTGATTCTTGATCCCGAGCTTCGGGTTGGAAGTGGGTGGGAGAGTTCGAG
GCCTTGCGCTTAAGGAGCCCCTTCGCCTCGTGCTTGAGTTGAGGCCTGGCCTGGGCGCTGGGGCCGCCGC
GTGCGAATCTGGTGGCACCTTCGCGCCTGTCTCGCTGCTTTCGATAAGTCTCTAGCCATTTAAAATTTTT
GATGACCTGCTGCGACGCTTTTTTTCTGGCAAGATAGTCTTGTAAATGCGGGCCAAGATCTGCACACTGG
TATTTCGGTTTTTGGGGCCGCGGGCGGCGACGGGGCCCGTGCGTCCCAGCGCACATGTTCGGCGAGGCGG
GGCCTGCGAGCGCGGCCACCGAGAATCGGACGGGGGTAGTCTCAAGCTGGCCGGCCTGCTCTGGTGCCTG
GCCTCGCGCCGCCGTGTATCGCCCCGCCCTGGGCGGCAAGGCTGGCCCGGTCGGCACCAGTTGCGTGAGC
GGAAAGATGGCCGCTTCCCGGCCCTGCTGCAGGGAGCTCAAAATGGAGGACGCGGCGCTCGGGAGAGCGG
GCGGGTGAGTCACCCACACAAAGGAAAAGGGCCTTTCCGTCCTCAGCCGTCGCTTCATGTGACTCCACGG
AGTACCGGGCGCCGTCCAGGCACCTCGATTAGTTCTCGAGCTTTTGGAGTACGTCGTCTTTAGGTTGGGG
GGAGGGGTTTTATGCGATGGAGTTTCCCCACACTGAGTGGGTGGAGACTGAAGTTAGGCCAGCTTGGCAC
TTGATGTAATTCTCCTTGGAATTTGCCCTTTTTGAGTTTGGATCTTGGTTCATTCTCAAGCCTCAGACAG
TGGTTCAAAGTTTTTTTCTTCCATTTCAGGTGTCGTGAGGCTAGCACCGCCACCATGATGAGTCATCCGT
GTGTGTCTCTTTTGGGCGTTCCTGTTTTAAATCCTGCCTTGGTCCCTCACCTGGCACAAGGACAAGTGCT
ACTGGTGTCAGACCCATCGCCCAACACTGATCCTGCTAAGTACTCTGAAAGCACCTCCGCGACCCGACAC
CAGATGAAGGGGGAAGATGCCCAGCCACAGGAGATGGCGTCCACAAGCTTCCCAAGGGCCAGTGGTCCCA
GTCCTGAATTCAGACAGCACGGGGACTCTGACGGGAAGAGAGGGAGCCCACAGAATCTGCCCATAGAACA
TCATTTTGCTTGTAAAGAGTGTGGGGACACCTTTCGGCTTAAAGTCCTGCTTGTCCAGCACCAGAGAGTC
CACAGTGAGGAGAAGGGCTGGGAATGTGGCGACTGCGGGAAGGTCTTTAGGGGGGTGGCGGAGTTTAATG
AGCACAGGAAAAGCCACGTAGCTGCGGAGCCCCAGCCCGGCCCCAGTAGGGCCCTGGAGAATGCCGCGGA
GAAGAGGGAGCAGATGGAGAGGGAGGCAAAGCCCTTCGAGTGCGAGGAGTGCGGAAAACGGTTTAAGAAG
AATGCAGGCCTGAGTCAGCATCTGAGGGTCCACAGCAGAGAGAAGCCCTTTGATTGCGAGGAATGCGGGC
GGTCGTTCAAAGTCAACACCCACCTCTTCCGACATCAGAAACTTCACACTTCGGAAAAGCCTTTCGCCTG
CAAGGCGTGCAGCAGGGATTTCCTGGATCGCCAGGAGCTTCTCAAGCACCAGCGCATGCACACTGGCCAC
CTGCCCTTCGACTGCGACGACTGCGGCAAGTCCTTCCGAGGGGTCAACGGGCTGGCCGAGCACCAGCGCA
TCCACAGTGGGGCCAAGCCATACGGGTGTCCCCACTGCGGCAAGCTCTTCCGAAGGAGCTCGGAGCTCAC
CAAGCACCGGCGGATCCACACGGGCGAGAAGCCCTACGCCTGCGGCCTTCCGTGGGCCCTCTAGTAATGA
ACTAGTCCGTAACTTGAAAGTATTTCGATTTCTTGGCTTTATATATCTTGTGGAAAGGACGAAGAACGGA
TCAGCCACGGATCTACACGCGTTAAGTCGACAATCAACCTCTGGATTACAAAATTTGTGAAAGATTGACT
GGTATTCTTAACTATGTTGCTCCTTTTACGCTATGTGGATACGCTGCTTTAATGCCTTTGTATCATGCTA
TTGCTTCCCGTATGGCTTTCATTTTCTCCTCCTTGTATAAATCCTGGTTGCTGTCTCTTTATGAGGAGTT
GTGGCCCGTTGTCAGGCAACGTGGCGTGGTGTGCACTGTGTTTGCTGACGCAACCCCCACTGGTTGGGGC
ATTGCCACCACCTGTCAGCTCCTTTCCGGGACTTTCGCTTTCCCCCTCCCTATTGCCACGGCGGAACTCA
TCGCCGCCTGCCTTGCCCGCTGCTGGACAGGGGCTCGGCTGTTGGGCACTGACAATTCCGTGGTGTTGTC
GGGGAAATCATCGTCCTTTCCTTGGCTGCTCGCCTGTGTTGCCACCTGGATTCTGCGCGGGACGTCCTTC
TGCTACGTCCCTTCGGCCCTCAATCCAGCGGACCTTCCTTCCCGCGGCCTGCTGCCGGCTCTGCGGCCTC
TTCCGCGTCTTCGCCTTCGCCCTCAGACGAGTCGGATCTCCCTTTGGGCCGCCTCCCCGCGTCGACTTTA
AGACCAATGACTTACAAGGCAGCTGTAGATCTTAGCCACTTTTTAAAAGAAAAGGGGGGACTGGAAGGGC
TAATTCACTCCCAACGAAGACAAGATCTGCTTTTTGCTTGTACTGGGTCTCTCTGGTTAGACCAGATCTG
AGCCTGGGAGCTCTCTGGCTAACTAGGGAACCCACTGCTTAAGCCTCAATAAAGCTTGCCTTGAGTGCTT
CAAGTAGTGTGTGCCCGTCTGTTGTGTGACTCTGGTAACTAGAGATCCCTCAGACCCTTTTAGTCAGTGT
GGAAAATCTCTAGCAGTACGTATAGTAGTTCATGTCATCTTATTATTCAGTATTTATAACTTGCAAAGAA
ATGAATATCAGAGAGTGAGAGGAACTTGTTTATTGCAGCTTATAATGGTTACAAATAAAGCAATAGCATC
ACAAATTTCACAAATAAAGCATTTTTTTCACTGCATTCTAGTTGTGGTTTGTCCAAACTCATCAATGTAT
CTTATCATGTCTGGCTCTAGCTATCCCGCCCCTAACTCCGCCCATCCCGCCCCTAACTCCGCCCAGTTCC
GCCCATTCTCCGCCCCATGGCTGACTAATTTTTTTTATTTATGCAGAGGCCGAGGCCGCCTCGGCCTCTG
AGCTATTCCAGAAGTAGTGAGGAGGCTTTTTTGGAGGCCTAGGGACGTACCCAATTCGCCCTATAGTGAG
TCGTATTACGCGCGCTCACTGGCCGTCGTTTTACAACGTCGTGACTGGGAAAACCCTGGCGTTACCCAAC
TTAATCGCCTTGCAGCACATCCCCCTTTCGCCAGCTGGCGTAATAGCGAAGAGGCCCGCACCGATCGCCC
TTCCCAACAGTTGCGCAGCCTGAATGGCGAATGGG
[124 nt withheld, positions 6686-6809]
C
[91 nt withheld, positions 6811-6901]
A
[49 nt withheld, positions 6903-6951]
CCTTTGACGTTGGAGTCCACGTTCTTT
[37 nt withheld, positions 6979-7015]
ACCCTATCTCGGTCTATTCTTTTGATTTATAAGGGATTTTGCCGATTTCGGCCTATTGGTTAAAAAATGA
GCTGATTTAACAAAAATTTAACGCGAATTTTAACAAAATATTAACGCTTACAATTTAGGTGGCACTTTTC
GGGGAAATGTGCGCGGAACCCCTATTTGTTTATTTTTCTAAATACATTCAAATATGTATCCGCTCATGAG
ACAATAACCCTGATAAATGCTTCAATAATATTGAAAAAGGAAGAGTATGAGTATTCAACATTTCCGTGTC
GCCCTTATTCCCTTTTTTGCGGCATTTTGCCTTCCTGTTTTTGCTCACCCAGAAACGCTGGTGAAAGTAA
AAGATGCTGAAGATCAGTTGGGTGCACGAGTGGGTTACATCGAACTGGATCTCAACAGCGGTAAGATCCT
TGAGAGTTTTCGCCCCGAAGAACGTTTTCCAATGATGAGCACTTTTAAAGTTCTGCTATGTGGCGCGGTA
TTATCCCGTATTGACGCCGGGCAAGAGCAACTCGGTCGCCGCATACACTATTCTCAGAATGACTTGGTTG
AGTACTCACCAGTCACAGAAAAGCATCTTACGGATGGCATGACAGTAAGAGAATTATGCAGTGCTGCCAT
AACCATGAGTGATAACACTGCGGCCAACTTACTTCTGACAACGATCGGAGGACCGAAGGAGCTAACCGCT
TTTTTGCACAACATGGGGGATCATGTAACTCGCCTTGATCGTTGGGAACCGGAGCTGAATGAAGCCATAC
CAAACGACGAGCGTGACACCACGATGCCTGTAGCAATGGCAACAACGTTGCGCAAACTATTAACTGGCGA
ACTACTTACTCTAGCTTCCCGGCAACAATTAATAGACTGGATGGAGGCGGATAAAGTTGCAGGACCACTT
CTGCGCTCGGCCCTTCCGGCTGGCTGGTTTATTGCTGATAAATCTGGAGCCGGTGAGCGTGGGTCTCGCG
GTATCATTGCAGCACTGGGGCCAGATGGTAAGCCCTCCCGTATCGTAGTTATCTACACGACGGGGAGTCA
GGCAACTATGGATGAACGAAATAGACAGATCGCTGAGATAGGTGCCTCACTGATTAAGCATTGGTAACTG
TCAGACCAAGTTTACTCATATATACTTTAGATTGATTTAAAACTTCATTTTTAATTTAAAAGGATCTAGG
TGAAGATCCTTTTTGATAATCTCATGACCAAAATCCCTTAACGTGAGTTTTCGTTCCACTGAGCGTCAGA
CCCCGTAGAAAAGATCAAAGGATCTTCTTGAGATCCTTTTTTTCTGCGCGTAATCTGCTGCTTGCAAACA
AAAAAACCACCGCTACCAGCGGTGGTTTGTTTGCCGGATCAAGAGCTACCAACTCTTTTTCCGAAGGTAA
CTGGCTTCAGCAGAGCGCAGATACCAAATACTGTTCTTCTAGTGTAGCCGTAGTTAGGCCACCACTTCAA
GAACTCTGTAGCACCGCCTACATACCTCGCTCTGCTAATCCTGTTACCAGTGGCTGCTGCCAGTGGCGAT
AAGTCGTGTCTTACCGGGTTGGACTCAAGACGATAGTTACCGGATAAGGCGCAGCGGTCGGGCTGAACGG
GGGGTTCGTGCACACAGCCCAGCTTGGAGCGAACGACCTACACCGAACTGAGATACCTACAGCGTGAGCT
ATGAGAAAGCGCCACGCTTCCCGAAGGGAGAAAGGCGGACAGGTATCCGGTAAGCGGCAGGGTCGGAACA
GGAGAGCGCACGAGGGAGCTTCCAGGGGGAAACGCCTGGTATCTTTATAGTCCTGTCGGGTTTCGCCACC
TCTGACTTGAGCGTCGATTTTTGTGATGCTCGTCAGGGGGGCGGAGCCTATGGAAAAACGCCAGCAACGC
GGCCTTTTTACGGTTCCTGGCCTTTTGCTGGCCTTTTGCTCACATGTTCTTTCCTGCGTTATCCCCTGAT
TCTGTGGATAACCGTATTACCGCCTTTGAGTGAGCTGATACCGCTCGCCGCAGCCGAACGACCGAGCGCA
GCGAGTCAGTGAGCGAGGAAGCGGAAGAGCGCCCAATACGCAAACCGCCTCTCCCCGCGCGTTGGCCGAT
TCATTAATGCAGCTGGCACGACAGGTTTCCCGACTGGAAAGCGGGCAGTGAGCGCAACGCAATTAATGTG
AGTTAGCTCACTCATTAGGCACCCCAGGCTTTACACTTTATGCTTCCGGCTCGTATGTTGTGTGGAATTG
TGAGCGGATAACAATTTCACACAGGAAACAGCTATGACCATGATTACGCCAAGCGCGCAATTAACCCTCA
CTAAAGGGAACAAAAGCTGGAGCTGCAAGC
Features (pLannotate 1.2.2; 31 found; start..end, strand, type, name):
      5..231     +  promoter       RSV promoter: Rous sarcoma virus enhancer/promoter
    232..412     +  LTR            5' LTR (truncated): truncated 5' long terminal repeat (LTR) from HIV-1
    459..584     +  misc_feature   HIV-1 Ψ: packaging signal of human immunodeficiency virus type 1
    568..931     +  CDS            HIV-1 gag (fragment): gag protein from human immunodeficiency virus 1; gag
   1077..1310    +  misc_feature   RRE: The Rev response element (RRE) of HIV-1 allows for Rev-dependent mRNA export from the nucleus to the cytoplasm.
   1687..1713    +  CDS            Rev (fragment): human immunodeficiency virus 1 (HIV-1) Rev protein; rev; enhances nuclear export of unspliced and incompletely spliced viral mRNAs
   1720..1743    +  promoter       SV40 promoter (fragment): SV40 early promoter
   1744..1815    +  promoter       SV40 promoter (fragment): SV40 enhancer and early promoter
   1839..1974    +  rep_origin     SV40 ori: SV40 origin of replication
   2020..2616    +  CDS            PuroR (fragment): puromycin N-acetyltransferase; pac from Streptomyces; confers resistance to puromycin
   2665..2782    +  misc_feature   cPPT/CTS: central polypurine tract and central termination sequence of HIV-1
   2847..2913    +  CDS            small t antigen (fragment): SV40 (simian virus 40) small t antigen
   2920..4098    +  promoter       EF-1α promoter: strong constitutive promoter for human elongation factor EF-1α
   4115..4732    +  CDS            ZNF275 (fragment): ZN275_HUMAN - Experimental evidence at protein level: Swiss-Prot protein existence level 1. May be involved in transcriptional regulation. From Homo sapiens (Human).
   5117..5170    +  promoter       U6 promoter (fragment): RNA polymerase III promoter for human U6 snRNA
   5212..5800    +  misc_feature   WPRE: woodchuck hepatitis virus posttranscriptional regulatory element
   5851..5870    +  misc_feature   cPPT/CTS (fragment): central polypurine tract and central termination sequence of HIV-1
   5872..6105    +  LTR            3' LTR (ΔU3): self-inactivating 3' long terminal repeat (LTR) from HIV-1
   6183..6304    +  polyA_signal   SV40 poly(A) signal: SV40 polyadenylation signal
   6344..6479    +  rep_origin     SV40 ori: SV40 origin of replication
   6500..6518    -  promoter       T7 promoter: promoter for bacteriophage T7 RNA polymerase
   6526..6681    +  CDS            lacZα (fragment): LacZα fragment of β-galactosidase; lacZ fragment
   6686..7114    +  rep_origin     f1 ori (sequence partly withheld): f1 bacteriophage origin of replication; arrow indicates direction of (+) strand synthesis
   7167..7271    +  promoter       AmpR promoter: bla
   7272..8132    +  CDS            AmpR: β-lactamase; bla; confers resistance to ampicillin, carbenicillin, and related antibiotics
   8303..8891    +  rep_origin     ori: high-copy-number ColE1/pMB1/pBR322/pUC origin of replication
   9074..9166    +  CDS            lacI (fragment): lac repressor; lacI; The lac repressor binds to the lac operator to inhibit transcription in E. coli. This inhibition can be relieved by adding lactose or isopropyl-β-D-thiogalactopyranoside (IPTG).
   9179..9200    +  protein_bind   CAP binding site: CAP binding activates transcription in the presence of cAMP. E. coli catabolite activator protein
   9215..9245    +  promoter       lac promoter: promoter for the E. coli lac operon
   9253..9269    +  protein_bind   lac operator: The lac repressor binds to the lac operator to inhibit transcription in E. coli. This inhibition can be relieved by adding lactose or isopropyl-β-D-thiogalactopyranoside (IPTG). lac repressor encoded by lacI
   9314..9332    +  promoter       T3 promoter: promoter for bacteriophage T3 RNA polymerase
