[The description below was written by a language model from this plasmid's Addgene catalogue record and pLannotate feature annotations shown in this document.]
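Description:
TFORF2614 is a third-generation-style, self-inactivating lentiviral expression plasmid built on the pLX_TRC317 backbone, carrying the human zinc-finger gene ZNF275 as one member of a barcoded transcription factor ORF collection. In bacteria it is maintained through a high-copy ColE1/pUC-type origin and selected with ampicillin via the β-lactamase gene. An f1 origin and remnants of a lac/lacZα cloning region with T7 and T3 promoters are also present in the backbone. The depositor notes that the plasmid can recombine, which is common for LTR-containing vectors.

The viral portion begins with an RSV promoter fused to a truncated HIV-1 5' LTR, which drives Tat-independent production of genomic RNA in packaging cells. This is followed by the Ψ packaging signal with a gag fragment, the Rev response element for nuclear export, and a cPPT/CTS element that aids nuclear import of the provirus. It ends with a ΔU3 3' LTR and a downstream SV40 polyadenylation signal. Within the transfer cassette, an SV40 early promoter/origin region sits upstream of puromycin N-acetyltransferase for selecting transduced mammalian cells. A strong constitutive EF-1α promoter drives the ZNF275 ORF, and a WPRE downstream enhances transcript stability and expression. The annotation matches only part of the roughly 1.1 kb insert to ZNF275. The 24-bp barcode described in the record is not annotated, so its position is not stated.

The construct is intended for overexpressing ZNF275 in mammalian cells. It is particularly suited to pooled screens, where the unique barcode identifies which transcription factor a cell received, for example in directed differentiation studies.
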