Addgene plasmid #142339: TFORF2614
Purpose: Lentiviral vector for overexpressing transcription factor ORFs with unique 24-bp barcodes. Barcodes facilitate identification of transcription factors in pooled screens.
Depositing lab: Feng Zhang. Depositing organization: Broad Institute. Publication: A transcription factor atlas of directed differentiation. Joung J, Ma S, Tay T, Geiger-Schuller KR, Kirchgatterer PC, Verdine VK, Guo B, Arias-Garcia MA, Allen WE, Singh A, Kuksenko O, Abudayyeh OO, Gootenberg JS, Fu Z, Macrae RK, Buenrostro JD, Regev A, Zhang F. Cell. 2023 Jan 5;186(1):209-229.e26. doi: 10.1016/j.cell.2022.11.026. PubMed 36608654.
Backbone
  Vector backbone: pLX_TRC317
  Backbone manufacturer: Broad Institute Genetic Perturbation Platform
  Backbone size w/o insert (bp): 8264
  Vector type: Mammalian Expression, Lentiviral
  Selectable markers: Puromycin
Growth in bacteria
  Bacterial resistance: Ampicillin, 100 μg/mL
  Growth temperature: 37°C
  Growth strain: NEB Stable
  Copy number: High Copy
Gene/Insert
  Gene/Insert name: ZNF275
  Species: H. sapiens (human)
  Insert size (bp): 1091
  Entrez Gene: ZNF275
  Promoter: EF1a
  Cloning method: Unknown
  Sequencing primers: 5′ GGGTGGAGACTGAAGTTAGGCCAG; 3′ CACATAGCGTAAAAGGAGCAACATAG
Terms and licenses: Academic/Nonprofit Terms; Industry Terms: Not Available to Industry
Depositor comments: NM_001080485,ENST00000370251 . The transcription factor ORF portion of this plasmid was synthesized by Genewiz. Please test multiple small colonies in case of plasmid recombination. To make this collection available in a timely manner, a portion of this collection was not fully sequenced by Addgene. If an Addgene verified full plasmid sequence is not available, please contact us prior to placing an order to request the full sequence.
How to cite: TFORF2614 was a gift from Feng Zhang (Addgene plasmid # 142339 ; http://n2t.net/addgene:142339 ; RRID:Addgene_142339)
