>Addgene plasmid #142339 | TFORF2614 | depositor partial sequence | sequence record 279155 | Insert
ACCGCCACCATGATGAGTCATCCGTGTGTGTCTCTTTTGGGCGTTCCTGTTTTAAATCCTGCCTTGGTCC
CTCACCTGGCACAAGGACAAGTGCTACTGGTGTCAGACCCATCGCCCAACACTGATCCTGCTAAGTACTC
TGAAAGCACCTCCGCGACCCGACACCAGATGAAGGGGGAAGATGCCCAGCCACAGGAGATGGCGTCCACA
AGCTTCCCAAGGGCCAGTGGTCCCAGTCCTGAATTCAGACAGCACGGGGACTCTGACGGGAAGAGAGGGA
GCCCACAGAATCTGCCCATAGAACATCATTTTGCTTGTAAAGAGTGTGGGGACACCTTTCGGCTTAAAGT
CCTGCTTGTCCAGCACCAGAGAGTCCACAGTGAGGAGAAGGGCTGGGAATGTGGCGACTGCGGGAAGGTC
TTTAGGGGGGTGGCGGAGTTTAATGAGCACAGGAAAAGCCACGTAGCTGCGGAGCCCCAGCCCGGCCCCA
GTAGGGCCCTGGAGAATGCCGCGGAGAAGAGGGAGCAGATGGAGAGGGAGGCAAAGCCCTTCGAGTGCGA
GGAGTGCGGAAAACGGTTTAAGAAGAATGCAGGCCTGAGTCAGCATCTGAGGGTCCACAGCAGAGAGAAG
CCCTTTGATTGCGAGGAATGCGGGCGGTCGTTCAAAGTCAACACCCACCTCTTCCGACATCAGAAACTTC
ACACTTCGGAAAAGCCTTTCGCCTGCAAGGCGTGCAGCAGGGATTTCCTGGATCGCCAGGAGCTTCTCAA
GCACCAGCGCATGCACACTGGCCACCTGCCCTTCGACTGCGACGACTGCGGCAAGTCCTTCCGAGGGGTC
AACGGGCTGGCCGAGCACCAGCGCATCCACAGTGGGGCCAAGCCATACGGGTGTCCCCACTGCGGCAAGC
TCTTCCGAAGGAGCTCGGAGCTCACCAAGCACCGGCGGATCCACACGGGCGAGAAGCCCTACGCCTGCGG
CCTTCCGTGGGCCCTCTAGTAATGAACTAGTCCGTAACTTGAAAGTATTTCGATTTCTTGGCTTTATATA
TCTTGTGGAAAGGACGAAGAACGGATCAGCCACGGATCTAC
