>Addgene plasmid #142339 | TFORF2614 | depositor partial sequence | sequence record 279156 | Barcode
AGAACGGATCAGCCACGGATCTAC
